Addgene plasmid #16477: pCRW0.8 p21 (rat)
Depositing lab: Bert Vogelstein. Depositing organization: Johns Hopkins University and School of Medicine. Publication: Topological control of p21WAF1/CIP1 expression in normal and neoplastic tissues. el-Deiry WS, Tokino T, Waldman T, Oliner JD, Velculescu VE, Burrell M, Hill DE, Healy E, Rees JL, Hamilton SR. Cancer Res. 1995 Jul 1. 55(13):2910-9. PubMed 7796420.
Backbone
  Vector backbone: pBluescript SK
  Backbone manufacturer: Stratagene
  Backbone size w/o insert (bp): 3000
  Vector type: Bacterial Expression
Growth in bacteria
  Bacterial resistance: Ampicillin, 100 μg/mL
  Growth temperature: 37°C
  Growth strain: DH5alpha
  Copy number: High Copy
Gene/Insert
  Gene/Insert name: p21
  Species: R. norvegicus (rat)
  Insert size (bp): 800
  Entrez Gene: Cdkn1a (a.k.a. Cip1, UV96, Waf1)
  Cloning method: Restriction Enzyme; 5′ cloning site EcoRI (not destroyed); 3′ cloning site HindIII (not destroyed)
  Sequencing primers: 5′ T3; 3′ T7
Terms and licenses: Academic/Nonprofit Terms; Industry Terms: Not Available to Industry
How to cite: pCRW0.8 p21 (rat) was a gift from Bert Vogelstein (Addgene plasmid # 16477 ; http://n2t.net/addgene:16477 ; RRID:Addgene_16477)
