[The description below was written by a language model from this plasmid's Addgene catalogue record.]
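Description:
pCRW0.8 p21 (rat) is a small bacterial cloning plasmid built on the pBluescript SK phagemid backbone (about 3 kb), carrying an approximately 800 bp fragment of the rat p21 gene, Cdkn1a (also known as Waf1 or Cip1), which encodes a cyclin-dependent kinase inhibitor best known as a p53-responsive regulator of cell-cycle arrest. The plasmid is maintained at high copy number in standard E. coli cloning strains and is selected with ampicillin. The insert was placed in the polylinker by restriction cloning between EcoRI on the 5′ side and HindIII on the 3′ side. Both sites remain intact, so the fragment can be excised again or moved into another vector.

Although the catalogue lists the vector type as bacterial expression, pBluescript is primarily a cloning and in vitro transcription vector. Its polylinker is normally flanked by T3 and T7 phage promoters, which is consistent with the T3 and T7 sequencing primers listed for reading into the 5′ and 3′ ends of the insert. This arrangement would typically allow sense or antisense RNA to be transcribed from the cloned fragment, for example as hybridisation probes, but the record does not state that this was the intended use. The record also does not say whether the 800 bp insert covers the complete coding sequence or only part of the cDNA, and no tags, reporters or eukaryotic regulatory elements are listed. The associated publication concerns the pattern of p21 expression in normal and neoplastic tissues, which suggests the plasmid served as a source of rat p21 sequence for expression analysis. No feature table was provided, so the details of the backbone elements are inferred from the named vector rather than from an annotated sequence.
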