>Addgene plasmid #16477 | pCRW0.8 p21 (rat) | addgene partial sequence | sequence record 23210 | 16477 with T3
CGCGGNGGCGGCCGCTCTAGAACTAGTGGATCCCCCGGGCTGCAGGAATTCGGCACGAGCAGTGCCCGAG
TTAAGGGGAATTGGAGGCAGGCGCCGATCCACAGCGATATCGAGACACTCAGAGCCACAGGCACCATGTC
CGATCCTGGTGATGTCCGACCTGTTCCACACAGGAGCAAAGTATGCCGTCGTCTGTTCGGTCCCGTGGAC
AGTGAGCAGTTGAGCCGCGATTGCGATGCGCTCATGGCGAGCTGTCTCCAGGAGGCCCGAGAACGGTGGA
ACTTTGACTTCGCCACTGAGACGCCACTGGAGGGCAACTACGTCTGGGAGCGTGTTCGGAGCCCAGGGCT
GCCCAAGATCTACCTGAGCCCTGGGTCCCGCCGCCGTGATGACCTGGGAGGGGACAAGAGGCCCAGTACC
TCCTCGGCCCTGCTGCAGGGGCCAGGGCCAGCTCCGGAGGACCACGTGGCCTTGTCGCTGTCTTGCACTC
TGGTGTCTCACGCCCCTGAGAGGCCTGAAGACTCCCCGGGCGGGACCGGGACATCTCAGGGCCGAAAACG
GAGGCAGACCAGCCTAACAGATTTCTATCACTCCAAGCGCCGATTGGTCTTCTGCAAGAGAAAGCCCTGA
AGTGCCCACGGGAGGCTCGCCTTCTTCTGCTGTGGGTCAGGANGCCTCTTCCCCATCTTCTGCCTTAGCC
TTCATTCAGTGTGTCTTAATTATTATTTGTGTTTTAATTAAACTTCTCCTGTATATACT
